Addgene plasmid #247398: cwby0048
Purpose: GGA cloning AGGA-HALC1_008-GS-promoter-ccdb-TTCC-SNAC-6xhis
Depositing lab: David Baker. Publication: Accelerating protein design by scaling experimental characterization. Qian J, Milles LF, Wicky BIM, Ragotte RJ, Motmaen A, Borst AJ, Skotheim R, Ols S, Coventry B, Li X, Kibler RD, Goreshnik I, Exposit M, Lore K, Stewart L, Baker D. Nat Commun. 2026 Aug 20;17(1):9945. doi: 10.1038/s41467-026-76740-9. PubMed 42754580.
Backbone
  Vector backbone: pET29
  Vector type: Bacterial Expression
Growth in bacteria
  Bacterial resistance: Kanamycin, 50 μg/mL
  Growth temperature: 37°C
  Growth strain: NEB Stable
  Copy number: Unknown
Gene/Insert
  Gene/Insert name: ccdb
  Species: Synthetic
  Promoter: T7
  Cloning method: Golden Gate
Terms and licenses: Academic/Nonprofit Terms; Industry Terms: Not Available to Industry
Depositor comments: Please visit https://doi.org/10.1101/2025.08.05.668824 for bioRxiv preprint.
How to cite: cwby0048 was a gift from David Baker (Addgene plasmid # 247398 ; http://n2t.net/addgene:247398 ; RRID:Addgene_247398)
