[The description below was written by a language model from this plasmid's Addgene catalogue record and pLannotate feature annotations shown in this document.]
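Description:
cwby0048 is a pET29-based bacterial expression vector built as a Golden Gate assembly (GGA) destination plasmid for cloning synthetic, designed protein-coding sequences. It carries the usual pET architecture: a T7 promoter followed by a lac operator and the T7 gene 10 ribosome binding site, a T7 terminator downstream, and a lacI gene with its own promoter so that expression is repressed until induced with IPTG in a host supplying T7 RNA polymerase. Propagation relies on a ColE1/pMB1-type origin accompanied by the bom and rop elements of pBR322, which moderate copy number, and an f1 origin is also present. Selection is by kanamycin through the aph(3')-Ia gene. The annotated tetracycline-resistance fragments appear to be non-functional backbone remnants.

According to the stated purpose, the cloning region reads AGGA overhang, HALC1_008, a GS linker, a promoter-driven ccdB cassette, TTCC overhang, a SNAC tag and a 6xHis tag. The feature table confirms an intact ccdB toxin gene preceded by a ccdA fragment, and a short His-tag annotation just downstream. HALC1_008 and the SNAC sequence are not annotated, and the record does not explain what HALC1_008 is, although the unannotated stretch between the RBS and the ccdB cassette is where it would be expected to lie. ccdB poisons DNA gyrase and serves as a counter-selection marker: Golden Gate insertion of a fragment with matching overhangs replaces the cassette, so only recombinant clones survive in ccdB-sensitive strains. How the named elements end up arranged relative to the insert is not fully spelled out. The C-terminal His tag allows affinity purification, and a SNAC tag is generally used for chemical tag cleavage. The associated publication concerns scaling up experimental characterization of designed proteins.
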