Features (pLannotate 1.2.2; 20 found; start..end, strand, type, name):
    286..304     +  promoter       T7 promoter: promoter for bacteriophage T7 RNA polymerase
    305..329     +  protein_bind   lac operator: The lac repressor binds to the lac operator to inhibit transcription in E. coli. This inhibition can be relieved by adding lactose or isopropyl-β-D-thiogalactopyranoside (IPTG). lac repressor encoded by lacI
    344..366     +  RBS            RBS: efficient ribosome binding site from bacteriophage T7 gene 10 (Olins and Rangwala, 1989)
    591..662     +  CDS            ccdA (fragment): CCDA_ECO57 - Also known as H, letA. Experimental evidence at protein level: Swiss-Prot protein existence level 1. Antitoxin component of a type II toxin-antitoxin (TA) system which inhibits the post-segregational killing (PSK) of plasmid-free cells, also referred to as a plasmid addiction system. Binds to and blocks the activity of CcdB; will also remove bound CcdB protein from the CcdB-GyrA complex by forming a CcdA-CcdB complex, a process termed rejuvenation. Functions as a transcriptional corepressor for the ccdAB operon, repression also requires CcdB (By similarity). From Escherichia coli
    696..998     +  CDS            ccdB: CCDB_ECOLI - Also known as G, letB, letD. Experimental evidence at protein level: Swiss-Prot protein existence level 1. Toxic component of a type II toxin-antitoxin (TA) system, functioning in plasmid maintainence. Responsible for the post- segregational killing (PSK) of plasmid-free cells, also referred to as a plasmid addiction system. Half-life of over 2 hours. Cell killing by CcdB is accompanied by filamentation, defects in chromosome and plasmid segregation, defects in cell division, formation of anucleate cells, decreased DNA synthesis and plasmid loss. Interferes with the activity of DN
   1032..1050    +  CDS            9xHis (fragment): 9xHis affinity tag
   1069..1118    +  CDS            SET1 (fragment): solubility-enhancement tag derived from T7 phage gene 10B
   1126..1173    +  terminator     T7 terminator: transcription terminator for bacteriophage T7 RNA polymerase
   1210..1638    +  rep_origin     f1 ori (sequence partly withheld): f1 bacteriophage origin of replication; arrow indicates direction of (+) strand synthesis
   1691..1748    +  promoter       AmpR promoter (fragment): bla
   1757..2572    -  CDS            KanR: aminoglycoside phosphotransferase; aph(3')-Ia; confers resistance to kanamycin in bacteria or G418 (Geneticin®) in eukaryotes
   2694..3282    +  rep_origin     ori: high-copy-number ColE1/pMB1/pBR322/pUC origin of replication
   3468..3607    -  misc_feature   bom: basis of mobility region from pBR322
   3709..3900    -  CDS            rop: Rop protein, which maintains plasmids at low copy number; rop
   3917..4297    +  CDS            YPB1_ECOLX: Protein predicted: Swiss-Prot protein existence level 4. From Escherichia coli.
   4369..4660    -  CDS            TcR (fragment): tetracycline efflux protein; tet; confers resistance to tetracycline
   4675..4696    -  protein_bind   CAP binding site: CAP binding activates transcription in the presence of cAMP. E. coli catabolite activator protein
   4709..5791    -  CDS            lacI: lac repressor; lacI; The lac repressor binds to the lac operator to inhibit transcription in E. coli. This inhibition can be relieved by adding lactose or isopropyl-β-D-thiogalactopyranoside (IPTG).
   5792..5869    -  promoter       lacI promoter: lacI
   5877..260     -  CDS            TcR (fragment) (across the origin): tetracycline efflux protein; tet; confers resistance to tetracycline
>Addgene plasmid #247398 | cwby0048 | addgene full sequence | sequence record 493143 | Addgene NGS Result
ACTCCTGCATTAGGAAGCAGCCCAGTAGTAGGTTGAGGCCGTTGAGCACCGCCGCCGCAAGGAATGGTGC
ATGCAAGGAGATGGCGCCCAACAGTCCCCCGGCCACGGGGCCTGCCACCATACCCACGCCGAAACAAGCG
CTCATGAGCCCGAAGTGGCGAGCCCGATCTTCCCCATCGGTGATGTCGGCGATATAGGCGCCAGCAACCG
CACCTGTGGCGCCGGTGATGCCGGCCACGATGCGTCCGGCGTAGAGGATCGAGATCGATCTCGATCCCGC
GAAATTAATACGACTCACTATAGGGGAATTGTGAGCGGATAACAATTCCCCTCTAGAAATAATTTTGTTT
AACTTTAAGAAGGAGATATACATATGCTGACCCCGGAAGAACTGCTGGAACGCCTGCGCCGTCATCTGGA
AGAAGAACACGGCGTAGTGGTGCCGGAAGAACGCATTCTGAGTGTGGAAGCGACCCCGACCGAAGTTACC
TTAACCTGGAGCCGCGGTGATGGTCGTACCGGTACCGCGCGTTATACCAGCGATGGTCGTTTTGAAGTGG
AAGATCCGGGATCAGGAGGAGACCGGTAATAAAAAGCGTATTACAGTGACAGTTGACAGCGACAGCTATC
AGTTGCTCAAGGCATATATGATGTCAATATCTCCGGTCTGGTATGCACAACCAAGAATGAAGCCCATGCA
GTTTAAGGTTTACACCTATAAAAGAGAGAGCCGTTATCGTCTGTTTGTGGATGTACAGAGTGATATTATT
GACACGCCCGGGCGACGGATGGTGATCCCCCTGGCCAGTGCACGTCTGCTGTCAGATAAAGTCTCCCGTG
AACTTTACCCGGTGGTGCATATCGGGGATGAAAGCTGGCGCATGATGACCACCGATATGGCCAGTGTGCC
GGTTTCCGTTATCGGGGAAGAAGTGGCTGATCTCAGCCACCGCGAAAATGACATCAAAAACGCCATTAAC
CTGATGTTCTGGGGAATATGAACGGTCTCGTTCCCATCATTGGGGCAGCACCCACCACCACCACCACCAC
TAATGATAATGAGATCCGGCTGCTAACAAAGCCCGAAAGGAAGCTGAGTTGGCTGCTGCCACCGCTGAGC
AATAACTAGCATAACCCCTTGGGGCCTCTAAACGGGTCTTGAGGGGTTTTTTGCTGAAAGGAGGAACTAT
ATCCGGATTGGCGAATGGG
[124 nt withheld, positions 1210-1333]
C
[91 nt withheld, positions 1335-1425]
A
[49 nt withheld, positions 1427-1475]
CCTTTGACGTTGGAGTCCACGTTCTTT
[37 nt withheld, positions 1503-1539]
ACCCTATCTCGGTCTATTCTTTTGATTTATAAGGGATTTTGCCGATTTCGGCCTATTGGTTAAAAAATGA
GCTGATTTAACAAAAATTTAACGCGAATTTTAACAAAATATTAACGCTTACAATTTAGGTGGCACTTTTC
GGGGAAATGTGCGCGGAACCCCTATTTGTTTATTTTTCTAAATACATTCAAATATGTATCCGCTCATGAA
TTAATTCTTAGAAAAACTCATCGAGCATCAAATGAAACTGCAATTTATTCATATCAGGATTATCAATACC
ATATTTTTGAAAAAGCCGTTTCTGTAATGAAGGAGAAAACTCACCGAGGCAGTTCCATAGGATGGCAAGA
TCCTGGTATCGGTCTGCGATTCCGACTCGTCCAACATCAATACAACCTATTAATTTCCCCTCGTCAAAAA
TAAGGTTATCAAGTGAGAAATCACCATGAGTGACGACTGAATCCGGTGAGAATGGCAAAAGTTTATGCAT
TTCTTTCCAGACTTGTTCAACAGGCCAGCCATTACGCTCGTCATCAAAATCACTCGCATCAACCAAACCG
TTATTCATTCGTGATTGCGCCTGAGCGAGACGAAATACGCGATCGCTGTTAAAAGGACAATTACAAACAG
GAATCGAATGCAACCGGCGCAGGAACACTGCCAGCGCATCAACAATATTTTCACCTGAATCAGGATATTC
TTCTAATACCTGGAATGCTGTTTTCCCGGGGATCGCAGTGGTGAGTAACCATGCATCATCAGGAGTACGG
ATAAAATGCTTGATGGTCGGAAGAGGCATAAATTCCGTCAGCCAGTTTAGTCTGACCATCTCATCTGTAA
CATCATTGGCAACGCTACCTTTGCCATGTTTCAGAAACAACTCTGGCGCATCGGGCTTCCCATACAATCG
ATAGATTGTCGCACCTGATTGCCCGACATTATCGCGAGCCCATTTATACCCATATAAATCAGCATCCATG
TTGGAATTTAATCGCGGCCTAGAGCAAGACGTTTCCCGTTGAATATGGCTCATAACACCCCTTGTATTAC
TGTTTATGTAAGCAGACAGTTTTATTGTTCATGACCAAAATCCCTTAACGTGAGTTTTCGTTCCACTGAG
CGTCAGACCCCGTAGAAAAGATCAAAGGATCTTCTTGAGATCCTTTTTTTCTGCGCGTAATCTGCTGCTT
GCAAACAAAAAAACCACCGCTACCAGCGGTGGTTTGTTTGCCGGATCAAGAGCTACCAACTCTTTTTCCG
AAGGTAACTGGCTTCAGCAGAGCGCAGATACCAAATACTGTCCTTCTAGTGTAGCCGTAGTTAGGCCACC
ACTTCAAGAACTCTGTAGCACCGCCTACATACCTCGCTCTGCTAATCCTGTTACCAGTGGCTGCTGCCAG
TGGCGATAAGTCGTGTCTTACCGGGTTGGACTCAAGACGATAGTTACCGGATAAGGCGCAGCGGTCGGGC
TGAACGGGGGGTTCGTGCACACAGCCCAGCTTGGAGCGAACGACCTACACCGAACTGAGATACCTACAGC
GTGAGCTATGAGAAAGCGCCACGCTTCCCGAAGGGAGAAAGGCGGACAGGTATCCGGTAAGCGGCAGGGT
CGGAACAGGAGAGCGCACGAGGGAGCTTCCAGGGGGAAACGCCTGGTATCTTTATAGTCCTGTCGGGTTT
CGCCACCTCTGACTTGAGCGTCGATTTTTGTGATGCTCGTCAGGGGGGCGGAGCCTATGGAAAAACGCCA
GCAACGCGGCCTTTTTACGGTTCCTGGCCTTTTGCTGGCCTTTTGCTCACATGTTCTTTCCTGCGTTATC
CCCTGATTCTGTGGATAACCGTATTACCGCCTTTGAGTGAGCTGATACCGCTCGCCGCAGCCGAACGACC
GAGCGCAGCGAGTCAGTGAGCGAGGAAGCGGAAGAGCGCCTGATGCGGTATTTTCTCCTTACGCATCTGT
GCGGTATTTCACACCGCAATGGTGCACTCTCAGTACAATCTGCTCTGATGCCGCATAGTTAAGCCAGTAT
ACACTCCGCTATCGCTACGTGACTGGGTCATGGCTGCGCCCCGACACCCGCCAACACCCGCTGACGCGCC
CTGACGGGCTTGTCTGCTCCCGGCATCCGCTTACAGACAAGCTGTGACCGTCTCCGGGAGCTGCATGTGT
CAGAGGTTTTCACCGTCATCACCGAAACGCGCGAGGCAGCTGCGGTAAAGCTCATCAGCGTGGTCGTGAA
GCGATTCACAGATGTCTGCCTGTTCATCCGCGTCCAGCTCGTTGAGTTTCTCCAGAAGCGTTAATGTCTG
GCTTCTGATAAAGCGGGCCATGTTAAGGGCGGTTTTTTCCTGTTTGGTCACTGATGCCTCCGTGTAAGGG
GGATTTCTGTTCATGGGGGTAATGATACCGATGAAACGAGAGAGGATGCTCACGATACGGGTTACTGATG
ATGAACATGCCCGGTTACTGGAACGTTGTGAGGGTAAACAACTGGCGGTATGGATGCGGCGGGACCAGAG
AAAAATCACTCAGGGTCAATGCCAGCGCTTCGTTAATACAGATGTAGGTGTTCCACAGGGTAGCCAGCAG
CATCCTGCGATGCAGATCCGGAACATAATGGTGCAGGGCGCTGACTTCCGCGTTTCCAGACTTTACGAAA
CACGGAAACCGAAGACCATTCATGTTGTTGCTCAGGTCGCAGACGTTTTGCAGCAGCAGTCGCTTCACGT
TCGCTCGCGTATCGGTGATTCATTCTGCTAACCAGTAAGGCAACCCCGCCAGCCTAGCCGGGTCCTCAAC
GACAGGAGCACGATCATGCGCACCCGTGGGGCCGCCATGCCGGCGATAATGGCCTGCTTCTCGCCGAAAC
GTTTGGTGGCGGGACCAGTGACGAAGGCTTGAGCGAGGGCGTGCAAGATTCCGAATACCGCAAGCGACAG
GCCGATCATCGTCGCGCTCCAGCGAAAGCGGTCCTCGCCGAAAATGACCCAGAGCGCTGCCGGCACCTGT
CCTACGAGTTGCATGATAAAGAAGACAGTCATAAGTGCGGCGACGATAGTCATGCCCCGCGCCCACCGGA
AGGAGCTGACTGGGTTGAAGGCTCTCAAGGGCATCGGTCGAGATCCCGGTGCCTAATGAGTGAGCTAACT
TACATTAATTGCGTTGCGCTCACTGCCCGCTTTCCAGTCGGGAAACCTGTCGTGCCAGCTGCATTAATGA
ATCGGCCAACGCGCGGGGAGAGGCGGTTTGCGTATTGGGCGCCAGGGTGGTTTTTCTTTTCACCAGTGAG
ACGGGCAACAGCTGATTGCCCTTCACCGCCTGGCCCTGAGAGAGTTGCAGCAAGCGGTCCACGCTGGTTT
GCCCCAGCAGGCGAAAATCCTGTTTGATGGTGGTTAACGGCGGGATATAACATGAGCTGTCTTCGGTATC
GTCGTATCCCACTACCGAGATGTCCGCACCAACGCGCAGCCCGGACTCGGTAATGGCGCGCATTGCGCCC
AGCGCCATCTGATCGTTGGCAACCAGCATCGCAGTGGGAACGATGCCCTCATTCAGCATTTGCATGGTTT
GTTGAAAACCGGACATGGCACTCCAGTCGCCTTCCCGTTCCGCTATCGGCTGAATTTGATTGCGAGTGAG
ATATTTATGCCAGCCAGCCAGACGCAGACGCGCCGAGACAGAACTTAATGGGCCCGCTAACAGCGCGATT
TGCTGGTGACCCAATGCGACCAGATGCTCCACGCCCAGTCGCGTACCGTCTTCATGGGAGAAAATAATAC
TGTTGATGGGTGTCTGGTCAGAGACATCAAGAAATAACGCCGGAACATTAGTGCAGGCAGCTTCCACAGC
AATGGCATCCTGGTCATCCAGCGGATAGTTAATGATCAGCCCACTGACGCGTTGCGCGAGAAGATTGTGC
ACCGCCGCTTTACAGGCTTCGACGCCGCTTCGTTCTACCATCGACACCACCACGCTGGCACCCAGTTGAT
CGGCGCGAGATTTAATCGCCGCGACAATTTGCGACGGCGCGTGCAGGGCCAGACTGGAGGTGGCAACGCC
AATCAGCAACGACTGTTTGCCCGCCAGTTGTTGTGCCACGCGGTTGGGAATGTAATTCAGCTCCGCCATC
GCCGCTTCCACTTTTTCCCGCGTTTTCGCAGAAACGTGGCTGGCCTGGTTCACCACGCGGGAAACGGTCT
GATAAGAGACACCGGCATACTCTGCGACATCGTATAACGTTACTGGTTTCACATTCACCACCCTGAATTG
ACTCTCTTCCGGGCGCTATCATGCCATACCGCGAAAGGTTTTGCGCCATTCGATGGTGTCCGGGATCTCG
ACGCTCTCCCTTATGCG
